Addgene plasmid #60648: pcDNA3.1(+) CircRNA Mini Vector
Purpose: Expression plasmid for expressing circular RNAs of a desired sequence
Depositing lab: Jeremy Wilusz. Depositing organization: University of Pennsylvania. Publication: Short intronic repeat sequences facilitate circular RNA production. Liang D, Wilusz JE. Genes Dev. 2014 Oct 3. pii: gad.251926.114. 10.1101/gad.251926.114 PubMed 25281217.
Backbone
  Vector backbone: pcDNA3.1(+)
  Backbone manufacturer: Life Technologies
  Backbone size w/o insert (bp): 5428
  Total vector size (bp): 5607
  Vector type: Mammalian Expression
  Selectable markers: Neomycin (select with G418)
Growth in bacteria
  Bacterial resistance: Ampicillin, 100 μg/mL
  Growth temperature: 37°C
  Growth strain: Top10
  Copy number: High Copy
Gene/Insert
  Gene/Insert name: ZKSCAN1
  Species: H. sapiens (human)
  Insert size (bp): 199
  Entrez Gene: ZKSCAN1 (a.k.a. KOX18, PHZ-37, ZNF139, ZNF36, ZSCAN33)
  Promoter: CMV
  Cloning method: Restriction Enzyme; 5′ cloning site EcoRI (not destroyed); 3′ cloning site NotI (not destroyed)
  Sequencing primers: 5′ PCMV For; 3′ bGH PolyA Rev
Terms and licenses: Academic/Nonprofit Terms; Industry Terms: Not Available to Industry
Depositor comments: A 51-nt artificial exon composed of restriction enzyme sites was inserted between the minimal introns that support ZKSCAN1 circular RNA production (as described in Figure 7A of Liang and Wilusz (2014) Genes Dev).
How to cite: pcDNA3.1(+) CircRNA Mini Vector was a gift from Jeremy Wilusz (Addgene plasmid # 60648 ; http://n2t.net/addgene:60648 ; RRID:Addgene_60648)
