[The description below was written by a language model from this plasmid's Addgene catalogue record and pLannotate feature annotations shown in this document.]
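Description:
pcDNA3.1(+) CircRNA Mini Vector is a mammalian expression plasmid built on the pcDNA3.1(+) backbone and designed to produce circular RNAs of a user-chosen sequence. It is propagated in E. coli as a high-copy plasmid through its ColE1/pUC-type origin and is selected with ampicillin via the β-lactamase gene. An f1 origin is also present. For selection in mammalian cells, an SV40 early promoter drives the neomycin phosphotransferase gene, followed by an SV40 polyadenylation signal, allowing G418 selection.

The payload sits between the CMV immediate early enhancer/promoter and the bovine growth hormone polyadenylation signal, cloned between EcoRI and NotI sites that both remain intact. It is a roughly 200 bp cassette derived from human ZKSCAN1, consisting of the minimal flanking intronic sequences that support ZKSCAN1 circular RNA formation. Between them is a 51-nucleotide artificial exon made up of restriction enzyme sites. A sequence of interest is inserted into this exon. After CMV-driven transcription, the flanking introns promote backsplicing, in which the downstream splice donor joins the upstream splice acceptor so that the exon is released as a covalently closed circle. The associated study attributes this ability to short intronic repeat sequences. A T7 promoter lies upstream of the insert as part of the standard backbone.

The automated feature table does not annotate the ZKSCAN1 intronic elements. Its short fragment hits, to an HIV-1 LTR, GFP11, ble and lacI, are probably incidental matches rather than functional parts. The vector is typically used to express designed circular RNAs in mammalian cells.
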