Features (pLannotate 1.2.2; 20 found; start..end, strand, type, name):
     28..80      -  misc_feature   bom (fragment): basis of mobility region from pBR322
    235..614     +  enhancer       CMV enhancer: human cytomegalovirus immediate early enhancer
    615..818     +  promoter       CMV promoter: human cytomegalovirus (CMV) immediate early promoter
    814..847     +  LTR            5' LTR (truncated) (fragment): truncated 5' long terminal repeat (LTR) from HIV-1
    863..881     +  promoter       T7 promoter: promoter for bacteriophage T7 RNA polymerase
   1140..1158    -  CDS            GFP11x7 (fragment): seven tandem copies of the 11th β-strand of superfolder GFP each GFP11 associates with GFP(1-10), consisting of the first 10 β-strands, to reconstitute fluorescent GFP (Kamiyama et al., 2016)
   1207..1431    +  polyA_signal   bGH poly(A) signal: bovine growth hormone polyadenylation signal
   1435..1456    +  promoter       SV40 promoter (fragment): SV40 enhancer and early promoter
   1477..1905    +  rep_origin     f1 ori (sequence partly withheld): f1 bacteriophage origin of replication; arrow indicates direction of (+) strand synthesis
   1919..2248    +  promoter       SV40 promoter: SV40 enhancer and early promoter
   2315..3106    +  CDS            neo: KKA2_KLEPN - Also known as kan, nptII. Experimental evidence at protein level: Swiss-Prot protein existence level 1. Resistance to kanamycin, neomycin, paromomycin, ribostamycin, butirosin and gentamicin B. From Klebsiella pneumoniae.
   3130..3288    +  CDS            ble (fragment): BLE_KLEPN - Experimental evidence at protein level: Swiss-Prot protein existence level 1. Binding protein with a strong affinity to the bleomycin family of antibiotics. Binds to CL990; an antimitotic-antibiotic compound. From Klebsiella pneumoniae.
   3283..3404    +  polyA_signal   SV40 poly(A) signal: SV40 polyadenylation signal
   3477..3493    -  protein_bind   lac operator: The lac repressor binds to the lac operator to inhibit transcription in E. coli. This inhibition can be relieved by adding lactose or isopropyl-β-D-thiogalactopyranoside (IPTG). lac repressor encoded by lacI
   3501..3531    -  promoter       lac promoter: promoter for the E. coli lac operon
   3546..3567    -  protein_bind   CAP binding site: CAP binding activates transcription in the presence of cAMP. E. coli catabolite activator protein
   3580..3672    -  CDS            lacI (fragment): lac repressor; lacI; The lac repressor binds to the lac operator to inhibit transcription in E. coli. This inhibition can be relieved by adding lactose or isopropyl-β-D-thiogalactopyranoside (IPTG).
   3855..4443    -  rep_origin     ori: high-copy-number ColE1/pMB1/pBR322/pUC origin of replication
   4614..5474    -  CDS            AmpR: β-lactamase; bla; confers resistance to ampicillin, carbenicillin, and related antibiotics
   5475..5579    -  promoter       AmpR promoter: bla
>Addgene plasmid #60648 | pcDNA3.1(+) CircRNA Mini Vector | addgene full sequence | sequence record 254624 | Addgene NGS Result
GACGGATCGGGAGATCTCCCGATCCCCTATGGTGCACTCTCAGTACAATCTGCTCTGATGCCGCATAGTT
AAGCCAGTATCTGCTCCCTGCTTGTGTGTTGGAGGTCGCTGAGTAGTGCGCGAGCAAAATTTAAGCTACA
ACAAGGCAAGGCTTGACCGACAATTGCATGAAGAATCTGCTTAGGGTTAGGCGTTTTGCGCTGCTTCGCG
ATGTACGGGCCAGATATACGCGTTGACATTGATTATTGACTAGTTATTAATAGTAATCAATTACGGGGTC
ATTAGTTCATAGCCCATATATGGAGTTCCGCGTTACATAACTTACGGTAAATGGCCCGCCTGGCTGACCG
CCCAACGACCCCCGCCCATTGACGTCAATAATGACGTATGTTCCCATAGTAACGCCAATAGGGACTTTCC
ATTGACGTCAATGGGTGGAGTATTTACGGTAAACTGCCCACTTGGCAGTACATCAAGTGTATCATATGCC
AAGTACGCCCCCTATTGACGTCAATGACGGTAAATGGCCCGCCTGGCATTATGCCCAGTACATGACCTTA
TGGGACTTTCCTACTTGGCAGTACATCTACGTATTAGTCATCGCTATTACCATGGTGATGCGGTTTTGGC
AGTACATCAATGGGCGTGGATAGCGGTTTGACTCACGGGGATTTCCAAGTCTCCACCCCATTGACGTCAA
TGGGAGTTTGTTTTGGCACCAAAATCAACGGGACTTTCCAAAATGTCGTAACAACTCCGCCCCATTGACG
CAAATGGGCGGTAGGCGTGTACGGTGGGAGGTCTATATAAGCAGAGCTCTCTGGCTAACTAGAGAACCCA
CTGCTTACTGGCTTATCGAAATTAATACGACTCACTATAGGGAGACCCAAGCTGGCTAGCGTTTAAACTT
AAGCTTGGTACCGAGCTCGGATCCACTAGTCCAGTGTGGTGGAATTCAAAGTGCTGAGATTACAGGCGTG
AGCCACCACCCCCGGCCCACTTTTTGTAAAGGTACGTACTAATGACTTTTTTTTTATACTTCAGGATATC
ATCGATACCGGTTTAATTAACACGTGGGTAACCGTTAACCCGCGGAGGTAAGAAGCAAGGAAAAGAATTA
GGCTCGGCACGGTAGCTCACACCTGTAATCCCAGCAGCGGCCGCTCGAGTCTAGAGGGCCCGTTTAAACC
CGCTGATCAGCCTCGACTGTGCCTTCTAGTTGCCAGCCATCTGTTGTTTGCCCCTCCCCCGTGCCTTCCT
TGACCCTGGAAGGTGCCACTCCCACTGTCCTTTCCTAATAAAATGAGGAAATTGCATCGCATTGTCTGAG
TAGGTGTCATTCTATTCTGGGGGGTGGGGTGGGGCAGGACAGCAAGGGGGAGGATTGGGAAGACAATAGC
AGGCATGCTGGGGATGCGGTGGGCTCTATGGCTTCTGAGGCGGAAAGAACCAGCTGGGGCTCTAGGGGGT
ATCCCC
[124 nt withheld, positions 1477-1600]
C
[91 nt withheld, positions 1602-1692]
A
[49 nt withheld, positions 1694-1742]
CCTTTGACGTTGGAGTCCACGTTCTTT
[37 nt withheld, positions 1770-1806]
ACCCTATCTCGGTCTATTCTTTTGATTTATAAGGGATTTTGCCGATTTCGGCCTATTGGTTAAAAAATGA
GCTGATTTAACAAAAATTTAACGCGAATTAATTCTGTGGAATGTGTGTCAGTTAGGGTGTGGAAAGTCCC
CAGGCTCCCCAGCAGGCAGAAGTATGCAAAGCATGCATCTCAATTAGTCAGCAACCAGGTGTGGAAAGTC
CCCAGGCTCCCCAGCAGGCAGAAGTATGCAAAGCATGCATCTCAATTAGTCAGCAACCATAGTCCCGCCC
CTAACTCCGCCCATCCCGCCCCTAACTCCGCCCAGTTCCGCCCATTCTCCGCCCCATGGCTGACTAATTT
TTTTTATTTATGCAGAGGCCGAGGCCGCCTCTGCCTCTGAGCTATTCCAGAAGTAGTGAGGAGGCTTTTT
TGGAGGCCTAGGCTTTTGCAAAAAGCTCCCGGGAGCTTGTATATCCATTTTCGGATCTGATCAAGAGACA
GGATGAGGATCGTTTCGCATGATTGAACAAGATGGATTGCACGCAGGTTCTCCGGCCGCTTGGGTGGAGA
GGCTATTCGGCTATGACTGGGCACAACAGACAATCGGCTGCTCTGATGCCGCCGTGTTCCGGCTGTCAGC
GCAGGGGCGCCCGGTTCTTTTTGTCAAGACCGACCTGTCCGGTGCCCTGAATGAACTGCAGGACGAGGCA
GCGCGGCTATCGTGGCTGGCCACGACGGGCGTTCCTTGCGCAGCTGTGCTCGACGTTGTCACTGAAGCGG
GAAGGGACTGGCTGCTATTGGGCGAAGTGCCGGGGCAGGATCTCCTGTCATCTCACCTTGCTCCTGCCGA
GAAAGTATCCATCATGGCTGATGCAATGCGGCGGCTGCATACGCTTGATCCGGCTACCTGCCCATTCGAC
CACCAAGCGAAACATCGCATCGAGCGAGCACGTACTCGGATGGAAGCCGGTCTTGTCGATCAGGATGATC
TGGACGAAGAGCATCAGGGGCTCGCGCCAGCCGAACTGTTCGCCAGGCTCAAGGCGCGCATGCCCGACGG
CGAGGATCTCGTCGTGACCCATGGCGATGCCTGCTTGCCGAATATCATGGTGGAAAATGGCCGCTTTTCT
GGATTCATCGACTGTGGCCGGCTGGGTGTGGCGGACCGCTATCAGGACATAGCGTTGGCTACCCGTGATA
TTGCTGAAGAGCTTGGCGGCGAATGGGCTGACCGCTTCCTCGTGCTTTACGGTATCGCCGCTCCCGATTC
GCAGCGCATCGCCTTCTATCGCCTTCTTGACGAGTTCTTCTGAGCGGGACTCTGGGGTTCGAAATGACCG
ACCAAGCGACGCCCAACCTGCCATCACGAGATTTCGATTCCACCGCCGCCTTCTATGAAAGGTTGGGCTT
CGGAATCGTTTTCCGGGACGCCGGCTGGATGATCCTCCAGCGCGGGGATCTCATGCTGGAGTTCTTCGCC
CACCCCAACTTGTTTATTGCAGCTTATAATGGTTACAAATAAAGCAATAGCATCACAAATTTCACAAATA
AAGCATTTTTTTCACTGCATTCTAGTTGTGGTTTGTCCAAACTCATCAATGTATCTTATCATGTCTGTAT
ACCGTCGACCTCTAGCTAGAGCTTGGCGTAATCATGGTCATAGCTGTTTCCTGTGTGAAATTGTTATCCG
CTCACAATTCCACACAACATACGAGCCGGAAGCATAAAGTGTAAAGCCTGGGGTGCCTAATGAGTGAGCT
AACTCACATTAATTGCGTTGCGCTCACTGCCCGCTTTCCAGTCGGGAAACCTGTCGTGCCAGCTGCATTA
ATGAATCGGCCAACGCGCGGGGAGAGGCGGTTTGCGTATTGGGCGCTCTTCCGCTTCCTCGCTCACTGAC
TCGCTGCGCTCGGTCGTTCGGCTGCGGCGAGCGGTATCAGCTCACTCAAAGGCGGTAATACGGTTATCCA
CAGAATCAGGGGATAACGCAGGAAAGAACATGTGAGCAAAAGGCCAGCAAAAGGCCAGGAACCGTAAAAA
GGCCGCGTTGCTGGCGTTTTTCCATAGGCTCCGCCCCCCTGACGAGCATCACAAAAATCGACGCTCAAGT
CAGAGGTGGCGAAACCCGACAGGACTATAAAGATACCAGGCGTTTCCCCCTGGAAGCTCCCTCGTGCGCT
CTCCTGTTCCGACCCTGCCGCTTACCGGATACCTGTCCGCCTTTCTCCCTTCGGGAAGCGTGGCGCTTTC
TCATAGCTCACGCTGTAGGTATCTCAGTTCGGTGTAGGTCGTTCGCTCCAAGCTGGGCTGTGTGCACGAA
CCCCCCGTTCAGCCCGACCGCTGCGCCTTATCCGGTAACTATCGTCTTGAGTCCAACCCGGTAAGACACG
ACTTATCGCCACTGGCAGCAGCCACTGGTAACAGGATTAGCAGAGCGAGGTATGTAGGCGGTGCTACAGA
GTTCTTGAAGTGGTGGCCTAACTACGGCTACACTAGAAGAACAGTATTTGGTATCTGCGCTCTGCTGAAG
CCAGTTACCTTCGGAAAAAGAGTTGGTAGCTCTTGATCCGGCAAACAAACCACCGCTGGTAGCGGTGGTT
TTTTTGTTTGCAAGCAGCAGATTACGCGCAGAAAAAAAGGATCTCAAGAAGATCCTTTGATCTTTTCTAC
GGGGTCTGACGCTCAGTGGAACGAAAACTCACGTTAAGGGATTTTGGTCATGAGATTATCAAAAAGGATC
TTCACCTAGATCCTTTTAAATTAAAAATGAAGTTTTAAATCAATCTAAAGTATATATGAGTAAACTTGGT
CTGACAGTTACCAATGCTTAATCAGTGAGGCACCTATCTCAGCGATCTGTCTATTTCGTTCATCCATAGT
TGCCTGACTCCCCGTCGTGTAGATAACTACGATACGGGAGGGCTTACCATCTGGCCCCAGTGCTGCAATG
ATACCGCGAGACCCACGCTCACCGGCTCCAGATTTATCAGCAATAAACCAGCCAGCCGGAAGGGCCGAGC
GCAGAAGTGGTCCTGCAACTTTATCCGCCTCCATCCAGTCTATTAATTGTTGCCGGGAAGCTAGAGTAAG
TAGTTCGCCAGTTAATAGTTTGCGCAACGTTGTTGCCATTGCTACAGGCATCGTGGTGTCACGCTCGTCG
TTTGGTATGGCTTCATTCAGCTCCGGTTCCCAACGATCAAGGCGAGTTACATGATCCCCCATGTTGTGCA
AAAAAGCGGTTAGCTCCTTCGGTCCTCCGATCGTTGTCAGAAGTAAGTTGGCCGCAGTGTTATCACTCAT
GGTTATGGCAGCACTGCATAATTCTCTTACTGTCATGCCATCCGTAAGATGCTTTTCTGTGACTGGTGAG
TACTCAACCAAGTCATTCTGAGAATAGTGTATGCGGCGACCGAGTTGCTCTTGCCCGGCGTCAATACGGG
ATAATACCGCGCCACATAGCAGAACTTTAAAAGTGCTCATCATTGGAAAACGTTCTTCGGGGCGAAAACT
CTCAAGGATCTTACCGCTGTTGAGATCCAGTTCGATGTAACCCACTCGTGCACCCAACTGATCTTCAGCA
TCTTTTACTTTCACCAGCGTTTCTGGGTGAGCAAAAACAGGAAGGCAAAATGCCGCAAAAAAGGGAATAA
GGGCGACACGGAAATGTTGAATACTCATACTCTTCCTTTTTCAATATTATTGAAGCATTTATCAGGGTTA
TTGTCTCATGAGCGGATACATATTTGAATGTATTTAGAAAAATAAACAAATAGGGGTTCCGCGCACATTT
CCCCGAAAAGTGCCACCTGACGTC
