>Addgene plasmid #60648 | pcDNA3.1(+) CircRNA Mini Vector | addgene partial sequence | sequence record 98780 | CMV-F 5'-CGCAAATGGGCGGTAGGCGTG-3'
ACTAGAGAACCCACTGCTTACTGGCTTATCGAAATTAATACGACTCACTATAGGGAGACCCAAGCTGGCT
AGCGTTTAAACTTAAGCTTGGTACCGAGCTCGGATCCACTAGTCCAGTGTGGTGGAATTCAAAGTGCTGA
GATTACAGGCGTGAGCCACCACCCCCGGCCCACTTTTTGTAAAGGTACGTACTAATGACTTTTTTTTTAT
ACTTCAGGATATCATCGATACCGGTTTAATTAACACGTGGGTAACCGTTAACCCGCGGAGGTAAGAAGCA
AGGAAAAGAATTAGGCTCGGCACGGTAGCTCACACCTGTAATCCCAGCAGCGGCCGCTCGAGTCTAGAGG
GCCCGTTTAAACCCGCTGATCAGCCTCGACTGTGCCTTCTAGTTGCCAGCCATCTGTTGTTTGCCCCTCC
CCCGTGCCTTCCTTGACCCTGGAAGGTGCCACTCCCACTGTCCTTTCCTAATAAAATGAGGAAATTGCAT
CGCATTGTCTGAGTAGGTGTCATTCTATTCTGGGGGGTGGGGTGGGGCAGGACAGCAAGGGGGAGGATTG
GGAAGACAATAGCAGGCATGCTGGGGATGCGGTGGGCTCTATGGCTTCTGAGGCGGAAAGAACCAGCTGG
GGCTCTAGGGGGTATCCCC
[124 nt withheld, positions 650-773]
CGCCGGCTTTCCCCGTCAAGCTCTAAATCGGG
