>Addgene plasmid #60648 | pcDNA3.1(+) CircRNA Mini Vector | addgene partial sequence | sequence record 98836 | BGH-rev 5'-TAGAAGGCACAGTCGAGG-3'
TCTAGACTCGAGCGGCCGCTGCTGGGATTACAGGTGTGAGCTACCGTGCCGAGCCTAATTCTTTTCCTTG
CTTCTTACCTCCGCGGGTTAACGGTTACCCACGTGTTAATTAAACCGGTATCGATGATATCCTGAAGTAT
AAAAAAAAAGTCATTAGTACGTACCTTTACAAAAAGTGGGCCGGGGGTGGTGGCTCACGCCTGTAATCTC
AGCACTTTGAATTCCACCACACTGGACTAGTGGATCCGAGCTCGGTACCAAGCTTAAGTTTAAACGCTAG
CCAGCTTGGGTCTCCCTATAGTGAGTCGTATTAATTTCGATAAGCCAGTAAGCAGTGGGTTCTCTAGTTA
GCCAGAGAGCTCTGCTTATATAGACCTCCCACCGTACACGCCTACCGCCCATTTGCGTCAATGGGGCGGA
GTTGTTACGACATTTTGGAAAGTCCCGTTGATTTTGGTGCCAAAACAAACTCCCATTGACGTCAATGGGG
TGGAGACTTGGAAATCCCCGTGAGTCAAACCGCTATCCACGCCCATTGATGTACTGCCAAAACCGCATCA
CCATGGTAATAGCGATGACTAATACGTAGATGTACTGCCAAGTAGGAAAGTCCCATAAGGTCATGTACTG
GGCATAATGCCAGGCGGGCCATTTACCGTCATTGACGTCAATAGGGGGCGTACTTGGCATATGATACACT
TGATGTACTGCCAAGTGGGCAGTTTACCGTAAATACTCCACCCATTGACGTCAATGGAAAGTCCCTATTG
GCGTTACTATGGGAACATACGTCATTATTGACGTCAATGGGCGGGGGTCGTTGGGCGGTCAGCCAGGCGG
GCCATTTACCGTAAGTTATGTAACGCGGAACTCCATATATGGGCTATGAACTAATGACCC
